Addgene plasmid #159527: pQE30-TEV-pro-conA
Purpose: Expresses pro-concanavalin A, a lectin from Canavalia ensiformis, in E. coli. Includes N-terminal TEV recognition site. Native N-terminal sequence is reconstituted upon TEV cleavage.
Depositing lab: Joshua Mylne. Depositing organization: University of Western Australia. Publication: Structural basis for a natural circular permutation in proteins. Nonis SG, Haywood J, Schmidberger JW, Bond CS, Mylne JS. bioRxiv. 2020. 10.1101/2020.10.28.360099.
Backbone
  Vector backbone: pQE30
  Backbone manufacturer: QIAGEN
  Backbone size w/o insert (bp): 3434
  Total vector size (bp): 4247
  Vector type: Bacterial Expression
Growth in bacteria
  Bacterial resistance: Ampicillin, 100 μg/mL
  Growth temperature: 37°C
  Growth strain: DH5alpha
  Copy number: Low Copy
Gene/Insert
  Gene/Insert name: Canavalia ensiformis pro-concanavalin A (alt name: pro-conA)
  Species: Synthetic
  Insert size (bp): 813
  GenBank ID: AF308777
  Promoter: T5
  Tag / fusion protein: Six-Histidine tag (N terminal on backbone); tobacco etch virus (TEV) protease recognition site (N terminal on insert)
  Cloning method: Restriction Enzyme; 5′ cloning site BamHI (not destroyed); 3′ cloning site SalI (not destroyed)
  Sequencing primers: 5′ CCCGAAAAGTGCCACCTG; 3′ GTTCTGAGGTCATTACTGG
Terms and licenses: Academic/Nonprofit Terms; Industry Terms: Not Available to Industry
Depositor comments: Please visit https://www.biorxiv.org/content/10.1101/2020.10.28.360099v1 for bioRxiv preprint.
How to cite: pQE30-TEV-pro-conA was a gift from Joshua Mylne (Addgene plasmid # 159527 ; http://n2t.net/addgene:159527 ; RRID:Addgene_159527)
