[The description below was written by a language model from this plasmid's Addgene catalogue record and pLannotate feature annotations shown in this document.]
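Description:
pQE30-TEV-pro-conA is a bacterial expression plasmid of about 4.2 kb, built on the QIAGEN pQE30 backbone, for producing the precursor form of concanavalin A, the D-mannose-specific lectin of jack bean (Canavalia ensiformis), in E. coli. It replicates from a ColE1/pMB1-type origin and is selected with ampicillin through the β-lactamase gene and its own promoter. The catalogue lists it as low copy, whereas the automated annotation labels the origin generically as high-copy, and only a short fragment of rop is detected. A pBR322 bom region is also present. The backbone carries a chloramphenicol acetyltransferase coding sequence preceded by only a fragment of its promoter and followed by the rrnB T1 terminator. The record lists ampicillin as the only selection.

The 813 bp synthetic insert, cloned between BamHI and SalI sites that both remain intact, sits downstream of the phage T5 promoter. This promoter is recognised by E. coli RNA polymerase and is controlled by lac operator sequences, so expression is repressed by LacI and induced with IPTG. Transcription ends at the lambda t0 terminator. The encoded protein begins with the vector's N-terminal six-histidine tag for metal-affinity purification, followed by a TEV protease recognition site supplied with the insert, and then pro-concanavalin A. According to the depositor, TEV cleavage removes the tag and reconstitutes the native N-terminal sequence of the precursor. The associated work concerns the structural basis of a natural circular permutation in proteins, which suggests the plasmid is used to make purified recombinant pro-conA for structural and biochemical study.
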