Features (pLannotate 1.2.2; 13 found; start..end, strand, type, name):
      1..45      +  promoter       T5 promoter: bacteriophage T5 promoter for E. coli RNA polymerase, with embedded lac operator
     53..69      +  protein_bind   lac operator: The lac repressor binds to the lac operator to inhibit transcription in E. coli. This inhibition can be relieved by adding lactose or isopropyl-β-D-thiogalactopyranoside (IPTG). lac repressor encoded by lacI
    118..135     +  CDS            7xHis (fragment): 6xHis affinity tag
    160..942     +  CDS            CONA_CANEN (fragment): Experimental evidence at protein level: Swiss-Prot protein existence level 1. D-mannose specific lectin. From Canavalia ensiformis (Jack bean) (Dolichos ensiformis).
    984..1078    +  terminator     lambda t0 terminator: transcription terminator from phage lambda
   1093..1121    +  promoter       cat promoter (fragment): promoter of the E. coli cat gene encoding chloramphenicol acetyltransferase
   1122..1778    +  CDS            cat: CAT_ECOLX - Experimental evidence at protein level: Swiss-Prot protein existence level 1. This enzyme is an effector of chloramphenicol resistance in bacteria. From Escherichia coli. This protein is used as a marker in many commonly used cloning vectors, such as pACYC184.
   1846..1932    +  terminator     rrnB T1 terminator: Escherichia coli rrnB; transcription terminator T1 from the E. coli rrnB gene
   1944..1985    +  CDS            rop (fragment): Rop protein, which maintains plasmids at low copy number; rop
   2087..2227    +  misc_feature   bom: basis of mobility region from pBR322
   2413..3001    -  rep_origin     ori: high-copy-number ColE1/pMB1/pBR322/pUC origin of replication
   3172..4032    -  CDS            AmpR: β-lactamase; bla; confers resistance to ampicillin, carbenicillin, and related antibiotics
   4033..4137    -  promoter       AmpR promoter: bla
>Addgene plasmid #159527 | pQE30-TEV-pro-conA | addgene full sequence | sequence record 317076 | Addgene NGS Result
TCATAAAAAATTTATTTGCTTTGTGAGCGGATAACAATTATAATAGATTCAATTGTGAGCGGATAACAAT
TTCACACAGAATTCATTAAAGAGGAGAAATTAACTATGAGAGGATCGCATCACCATCACCATCACGGATC
CGAGAATCTGTATTTCCAAAGCACCCACGAGACCAATGCGCTGCACTTCATGTTCAACCAGTTTAGCAAG
GACCAAAAGGACCTGATTCTGCAAGGTGATGCGACCACCGGTACCGACGGCAACCTGGAGCTGACCCGTG
TGAGCAGCAACGGTAGCCCGCAAGGCAGCAGCGTGGGTCGTGCGCTGTTCTACGCGCCGGTTCACATCTG
GGAGAGCAGCGCGGTGGTTGCGAGCTTTGAAGCGACCTTCACCTTTCTGATTAAGAGCCCGGATAGCCAC
CCGGCGGATGGTATCGCGTTCTTTATTAGCAACATCGACAGCAGCATTCCGAGCGGTAGCACCGGCCGTC
TGCTGGGTCTGTTCCCGGATGCGAACGTGATTCGTAACAGCACCACCATCGATTTTAACGCGGCGTATAA
CGCGGACACCATCGTGGCGGTTGAACTGGATACCTACCCGAACACCGATATTGGCGACCCGAGCTATCCG
CACATCGGTATTGACATCAAGAGCGTTCGTAGCAAGAAAACCGCGAAGTGGAACATGCAGAACGGTAAAG
TGGGCACCGCGCACATCATTTACAACAGCGTTGACAAACGTCTGAGCGCGGTGGTTAGCTACCCGAACGC
GGATAGCGCGACCGTGAGCTATGACGTTGATCTGGACAACGTTCTGCCGGAGTGGGTGCGTGTTGGCCTG
AGCGCGAGCACCGGTCTGTATAAAGAAACCAACACCATTCTGAGCTGGAGCTTTACCAGCAAACTGAAGA
GCAATGAAATCCCGGACATCGCGACCGTTGTGTAATAAGTCGACCTGCAGCCAAGCTTAATTAGCTGAGC
TTGGACTCCTGTTGATAGATCCAGTAATGACCTCAGAACTCCATCTGGATTTGTTCAGAACGCTCGGTTG
CCGCCGGGCGTTTTTTATTGGTGAGAATCCAAGCTAGCTTGGCGAGATTTTCAGGAGCTAAGGAAGCTAA
AATGGAGAAAAAAATCACTGGATATACCACCGTTGATATATCCCAATGGCATCGTAAAGAACATTTTGAG
GCATTTCAGTCAGTTGCTCAATGTACCTATAACCAGACCGTTCAGCTGGATATTACGGCCTTTTTAAAGA
CCGTAAAGAAAAATAAGCACAAGTTTTATCCGGCCTTTATTCACATTCTTGCCCGCCTGATGAATGCTCA
TCCGGAATTTCGTATGGCAATGAAAGACGGTGAGCTGGTGATATGGGATAGTGTTCACCCTTGTTACACC
GTTTTCCATGAGCAAACTGAAACGTTTTCATCGCTCTGGAGTGAATACCACGACGATTTCCGGCAGTTTC
TACACATATATTCGCAAGATGTGGCGTGTTACGGTGAAAACCTGGCCTATTTCCCTAAAGGGTTTATTGA
GAATATGTTTTTCGTCTCAGCCAATCCCTGGGTGAGTTTCACCAGTTTTGATTTAAACGTGGCCAATATG
GACAACTTCTTCGCCCCCGTTTTCACCATGGGCAAATATTATACGCAAGGCGACAAGGTGCTGATGCCGC
TGGCGATTCAGGTTCATCATGCCGTTTGTGATGGCTTCCATGTCGGCAGAATGCTTAATGAATTACAACA
GTACTGCGATGAGTGGCAGGGCGGGGCGTAATTTTTTTAAGGCAGTTATTGGTGCCCTTAAACGCCTGGG
GTAATGACTCTCTAGCTTGAGGCATCAAATAAAACGAAAGGCTCAGTCGAAAGACTGGGCCTTTCGTTTT
ATCTGTTGTTTGTCGGTGAACGCTCTCCTGAGTAGGACAAATCCGCCCTCTAGAGCTGCCTCGCGCGTTT
CGGTGATGACGGTGAAAACCTCTGACACATGCAGCTCCCGGAGACGGTCACAGCTTGTCTGTAAGCGGAT
GCCGGGAGCAGACAAGCCCGTCAGGGCGCGTCAGCGGGTGTTGGCGGGTGTCGGGGCGCAGCCATGACCC
AGTCACGTAGCGATAGCGGAGTGTATACTGGCTTAACTATGCGGCATCAGAGCAGATTGTACTGAGAGTG
CACCATATGCGGTGTGAAATACCGCACAGATGCGTAAGGAGAAAATACCGCATCAGGCGCTCTTCCGCTT
CCTCGCTCACTGACTCGCTGCGCTCGGTCGTTCGGCTGCGGCGAGCGGTATCAGCTCACTCAAAGGCGGT
AATACGGTTATCCACAGAATCAGGGGATAACGCAGGAAAGAACATGTGAGCAAAAGGCCAGCAAAAGGCC
AGGAACCGTAAAAAGGCCGCGTTGCTGGCGTTTTTCCATAGGCTCCGCCCCCCTGACGAGCATCACAAAA
ATCGACGCTCAAGTCAGAGGTGGCGAAACCCGACAGGACTATAAAGATACCAGGCGTTTCCCCCTGGAAG
CTCCCTCGTGCGCTCTCCTGTTCCGACCCTGCCGCTTACCGGATACCTGTCCGCCTTTCTCCCTTCGGGA
AGCGTGGCGCTTTCTCATAGCTCACGCTGTAGGTATCTCAGTTCGGTGTAGGTCGTTCGCTCCAAGCTGG
GCTGTGTGCACGAACCCCCCGTTCAGCCCGACCGCTGCGCCTTATCCGGTAACTATCGTCTTGAGTCCAA
CCCGGTAAGACACGACTTATCGCCACTGGCAGCAGCCACTGGTAACAGGATTAGCAGAGCGAGGTATGTA
GGCGGTGCTACAGAGTTCTTGAAGTGGTGGCCTAACTACGGCTACACTAGAAGGACAGTATTTGGTATCT
GCGCTCTGCTGAAGCCAGTTACCTTCGGAAAAAGAGTTGGTAGCTCTTGATCCGGCAAACAAACCACCGC
TGGTAGCGGTGGTTTTTTTGTTTGCAAGCAGCAGATTACGCGCAGAAAAAAAGGATCTCAAGAAGATCCT
TTGATCTTTTCTACGGGGTCTGACGCTCAGTGGAACGAAAACTCACGTTAAGGGATTTTGGTCATGAGAT
TATCAAAAAGGATCTTCACCTAGATCCTTTTAAATTAAAAATGAAGTTTTAAATCAATCTAAAGTATATA
TGAGTAAACTTGGTCTGACAGTTACCAATGCTTAATCAGTGAGGCACCTATCTCAGCGATCTGTCTATTT
CGTTCATCCATAGTTGCCTGACTCCCCGTCGTGTAGATAACTACGATACGGGAGGGCTTACCATCTGGCC
CCAGTGCTGCAATGATACCGCGAGACCCACGCTCACCGGCTCCAGATTTATCAGCAATAAACCAGCCAGC
CGGAAGGGCCGAGCGCAGAAGTGGTCCTGCAACTTTATCCGCCTCCATCCAGTCTATTAATTGTTGCCGG
GAAGCTAGAGTAAGTAGTTCGCCAGTTAATAGTTTGCGCAACGTTGTTGCCATTGCTACAGGCATCGTGG
TGTCACGCTCGTCGTTTGGTATGGCTTCATTCAGCTCCGGTTCCCAACGATCAAGGCGAGTTACATGATC
CCCCATGTTGTGCAAAAAAGCGGTTAGCTCCTTCGGTCCTCCGATCGTTGTCAGAAGTAAGTTGGCCGCA
GTGTTATCACTCATGGTTATGGCAGCACTGCATAATTCTCTTACTGTCATGCCATCCGTAAGATGCTTTT
CTGTGACTGGTGAGTACTCAACCAAGTCATTCTGAGAATAGTGTATGCGGCGACCGAGTTGCTCTTGCCC
GGCGTCAATACGGGATAATACCGCGCCACATAGCAGAACTTTAAAAGTGCTCATCATTGGAAAACGTTCT
TCGGGGCGAAAACTCTCAAGGATCTTACCGCTGTTGAGATCCAGTTCGATGTAACCCACTCGTGCACCCA
ACTGATCTTCAGCATCTTTTACTTTCACCAGCGTTTCTGGGTGAGCAAAAACAGGAAGGCAAAATGCCGC
AAAAAAGGGAATAAGGGCGACACGGAAATGTTGAATACTCATACTCTTCCTTTTTCAATATTATTGAAGC
ATTTATCAGGGTTATTGTCTCATGAGCGGATACATATTTGAATGTATTTAGAAAAATAAACAAATAGGGG
TTCCGCGCACATTTCCCCGAAAAGTGCCACCTGACGTCTAAGAAACCATTATTATCATGACATTAACCTA
TAAAAATAGGCGTATCACGAGGCCCTTTCGTCTTCACCTCGAGAAA
